Addgene plasmid #51872: pCI-MZAS
Purpose: Expresses N-terminal FLAG-tagged rat MIBP1 (amino acids 1721-2155)
Depositing lab: Kenshi Hayashi & Tomoko Tahira. Depositing organization: Kyushu University. Publication: Characterization of the biological functions of a transcription factor, c-myc intron binding protein 1 (MIBP1). Fukuda S, Yamasaki Y, Iwaki T, Kawasaki H, Akieda S, Fukuchi N, Tahira T, Hayashi K. J Biochem. 2002 Mar;131(3):349-57. 10.1093/oxfordjournals.jbchem.a003109 PubMed 11872163.
Backbone
  Vector backbone: pCI
  Backbone manufacturer: Promega
  Backbone size w/o insert (bp): 4000
  Total vector size (bp): 5300
  Vector type: Mammalian Expression
Growth in bacteria
  Bacterial resistance: Ampicillin, 100 μg/mL
  Growth temperature: 37°C
  Growth strain: DH5alpha
  Copy number: High Copy
Gene/Insert
  Gene/Insert name: MIBP1 (alt name: HIVEP2)
  Species: R. norvegicus (rat)
  Mutation: amino acids 1721-2155
  Entrez Gene: Hivep2 (a.k.a. MIBP1)
  Tag / fusion protein: FLAG (N terminal on insert)
  Cloning method: Restriction Enzyme; 5′ cloning site XhoI (not destroyed); 3′ cloning site XbaI (not destroyed)
  Sequencing primers: 5′ GGTGTCCACTCCCAGTTC; 3′ CACTGCATTCTAGTTGTGG
Terms and licenses: Academic/Nonprofit Terms; Industry Terms: Not Available to Industry
Depositor comments: Makino, R., Akiyama, K., Yasuda, J., Mashiyama, S., Honda, S., Sekiya, T., & Hayashi, K. (1994). Cloning and characterization of a c-myc intron binding protein (MIBP1). Nucleic acids research, 22(25), 5679-5685.
How to cite: pCI-MZAS was a gift from Kenshi Hayashi & Tomoko Tahira (Addgene plasmid # 51872 ; http://n2t.net/addgene:51872 ; RRID:Addgene_51872)
