[The description below was written by a language model from this plasmid's Addgene catalogue record.]
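Description:
pCI-MZAS is a mammalian expression plasmid built on the commercial pCI backbone, carrying a fragment of the rat transcription factor MIBP1 (c-myc intron binding protein 1, also known as HIVEP2). The backbone is about 4 kb and the complete plasmid about 5.3 kb, consistent with an insert of roughly 1.3 kb. It is maintained in E. coli as a high-copy plasmid under ampicillin selection. The record lists no selectable marker for mammalian cells, so the construct appears suited mainly to transient transfection.

The insert encodes only amino acids 1721–2155 of rat MIBP1, not the full-length protein, and is fused to an N-terminal FLAG epitope that allows the truncated product to be detected or immunoprecipitated with anti-FLAG antibodies. The fragment was cloned between the XhoI and XbaI sites of the polylinker, and both sites remain intact, so the insert can be excised or exchanged. The record does not name the promoter or other regulatory elements and no feature table is provided. However, pCI-family vectors generally drive expression from the CMV immediate-early enhancer/promoter, followed by a chimeric intron upstream of the cloning site and an SV40 late polyadenylation signal downstream.

The associated work concerns characterisation of the biological functions of MIBP1 as a transcription factor, and a tagged partial construct of this kind is typically used to map which regions of a large multidomain protein are responsible for particular activities. The record does not state which functional domains lie within residues 1721–2155.
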