>Addgene plasmid #51872 | pCI-MZAS | addgene partial sequence | sequence record 81154 | chim-int-F 5'-TCTTACTGACATCCACTTTGCC-3'
GGTGTCCACTCCCAGTTCAATTACAGCTCTTAAGGCTAGAGTACTTAATACGACTCACTATAGGCTAGCC
TCGAGATGGACTACAAGGACGACGATGACAAGATGAAACCTGATGCACCCTTCTTGTTTGGCAACAAACT
AGAAAGGAAATTAGGGGGAAATGTCTTAAAGGAAAGAGGGAAAGGAGAGATTCACGGAGATAAAGATCTT
GGATCCAAACAAACCGAGCCAATCCGAATTAAGATCTTTGAAGGGGGGTACAAATCCAATGAAGATTATG
TGTATGTCAGAGGACGTGGACGGGGAAAGTACATTTGTGAAGAGTGTGGAATTCGCTGTAAGAAGCCAAG
CATGCTGAAAAAACATATACGCACTCATACTGATGTTCGGCCTTATGTATGCAAGTTATGTAATTTTGCC
TTCAAGACGAAAGGAAACCTAACGAAACACATGAAATCTAAGGCCCACATGAAAAAGTGTCTGGAGCTGG
GCGTCTCGATGACATCAGTAGATGAGACAGAAACAGAAGAAGCAGAAAATATGGAAGATTTGCACAAAAC
ATCTGAGAAGCACAGCATGTCCGGCATTTCAACTGACCACCAGTTCTCAGATGCTGAGGAATCTGACGGA
GAGGATGGAGACGATAATGATGAAGATGATGAAGACGATGATGACTTTGATGACCAAGGAGATTTGACAC
CCAAAACAAGGTCAAGAAGCACCAGTCCTCAGCCTCCTCGGTTCTCCTCCTTGCCTGTCAATGTTGGCGC
TGTAGCCCACGGCGTCCCCTCAGATAGCTCTCTGGGACATTCGTCATTGATCAGCTATTTGGTTACTCTA
CCCAGTATTCAGGTCACTCAGCTCATGACACCCAGTGACTCTTGTGAAGACACCCAGATGACAGAATATC
AGAGGCTGTTCCAGAGCAAAAGCACAGACTCCGAACCCGACAAAGACAGGTTAGACATCCCAAGCTCCAT
GGACGAAGAGGCCATGTTGTCTTCAGAGCCAAGCTCCTCCCCAAGGGACTTCTCCCCCTCAAGCTACCGG
TCCTCACCAGGATATGATTCTTCACCCTGTCGAGATAATTCGCCAAAGAGGTAT
