>Addgene plasmid #51872 | pCI-MZAS | addgene partial sequence | sequence record 81156 | pRSII-F1 5'-CGGCATCAGAGCAGATTGTAC-3'
TATGCGGTGTGAAATACCGCACAGATGCGTAAGGAGAAAATACCGCATCAGGAAATTGTAAGCGTTAATA
TTTTGTTAAAATTCGCGTTAAATTTTTGTTAAATCAGCTCATTTTTTAACCAATAGGCCGAAATCGGCAA
AATCCCTTATAAATCAAAAGAATAGACCGAGATAGGGT
[37 nt withheld, positions 179-215]
AAAGAACGTGGACTCCAACGTCAAAGG
[49 nt withheld, positions 243-291]
T
[91 nt withheld, positions 293-383]
G
[124 nt withheld, positions 385-508]
CCATTCGCCATTCAGGCTGCGCAACTGTTGGGAAGGGCGATCGGTGCGGGCCTCTTCGCTATTACGCCAG
CCCGGATCCTTATCGATTTTACCACATTTGTAGAGGTTTTACTTGCTTTAAAAAACCTCCCACATCTCCC
CCTGAACCTGAAACATAAAATGAATGCAATTGTTGTTGTTAACTTGTTTATTGCAGCTTATAATGGTTAC
AAATAAAGCAATAGCATCACAAATTTCACAAATAAAGCATTTTTTTCACTGCATTCTAGTTGTGGTTTGT
CCAAACTCATCAATGTATCTTATCATGTCTGCTCGAAGCGGCCGCCCGGGTCGACTCTAGATCATGTTTG
CAGATACTGCCCCATTGGTAATGGTGGGTTATGGTATAAAGCCCTTCTGGGAGATGGTGCTCTAATGGTA
GTCATATATCTTCTCTCTCTTCTGGGAGAGAGGTCCCTTCTTGTTGTAATGTCTTTTCCAGGAGACAATG
GTCTCCGTGGGGACAAATGCCTCCTTGGTGAAGCATCCCCTTGGGACATCTCTCTCCTCAATGCAGCTTC
TTTTCTTGGTGAC
